>Addgene plasmid #102675 | pZH522 | addgene full sequence | sequence record 199391 | Addgene NGS Result
TCCCTATCAGTGATAGAGATTGACATCCCTATCAGTGATAGAGATACTGAGCACATCAGCAGGACGCACT
GACCGAATTCATTAAAGCCGAGAAAGGTACCGCATGAGTAAAGGAGAAGAACTTTTCACTGGAGTTGTCC
CAATTCTTGTTGAATTAGATGGTGATGTTAATGGGCACAAATTTTCTGTCAGTGGAGAGGGTGAAGGTGA
TGCAACATACGGAAAACTTACCCTTAAATTTATTTGCACTACTGGAAAACTACCTGTTCCATGGCCAACA
CTTGTCACTACTTTCGCGTATGGTCTTCAATGCTTTGCGAGATACCCAGATCATATGAAACAGCATGACT
TTTTCAAGAGTGCCATGCCCGAAGGTTATGTACAGGAAAGAACTATATTTTTCAAAGATGACGGGAACTA
CAAGACACGTGCTGAAGTCAAGTTTGAAGGTGATACCCTTGTTAATAGAATCGAGTTAAAAGGTATTGAT
TTTAAAGAAGATGGAAACATTCTTGGACACAAATTGGAATACAACTATAACTCACACAATGTATACATCA
TGGCAGACAAACAAAAGAATGGAATCAAAGTTAACTTCAAAATTAGACACAACATTGAAGATGGAAGCGT
TCAACTAGCAGACCATTATCAACAAAATACTCCAATTGGCGATGGCCCTGTCCTTTTACCAGACAACCAT
TACCTGTCCACACAATCTGCCCTTTCGAAAGATCCCAACGAAAAGAGAGACCACATGGTCCTTCTTGAGT
TTGTAACAGCTGCTGGGATTACACATGGCATGGATGAACTATACAAATAATAATCTAGCATAAAACGAAA
GGCTCAGTCGAAAGACTGGGCCTTTCGTTTTATCACAGCTAACACCACGTCGTCCCTATCTGCTGCCCTA
GGTCTATGAGTGGTTGCTGGATAACTTTACGGGCATGCATAAGGCTCGTAATATATATTCAGGGAGACCA
CAACGGTTTCCCTCTACAAATAATTTTGTTTAACTTTAGGAGGATTTCACCATGTCTAGATTAGATAAAA
GTAAAGTGATTAACAGCGCATTAGAGCTGCTTAATGAGGTCGGAATCGAAGGTTTAACAACCCGTAAACT
CGCCCAGAAGCTAGGTGTAGAGCAGCCTACATTGTATTGGCATGTAAAAAATAAGCGGGCTTTGCTCGAC
GCCTTAGCCATTGAGATGTTAGATAGGCACCATACTCACTTTTGCCCTTTAGAAGGGGAAAGCTGGCAAG
ATTTTTTACGTAATAACGCTAAAAGTTTTAGATGTGCTTTACTAAGTCATCGCGATGGAGCAAAAGTACA
TTTAGGTACACGGCCTACAGAAAAACAGTATGAAACTCTCGAAAATCAATTAGCCTTTTTATGCCAACAA
GGTTTTTCACTAGAGAATGCATTATATGCACTCAGCGCTGTGGGGCATTTTACTTTAGGTTGCGTATTGG
AAGATCAAGAGCATCAAGTCGCTAAAGAAGAAAGGGAAACACCTACTACTGATAGTATGCCGCCATTATT
ACGACAAGCTATCGAATTATTTGATCACCAAGGTGCAGAGCCAGCCTTCTTATTCGGCCTTGAATTGATC
ATCTGCGGATTAGAAAAACAACTTAAATGTGAAAGTGGGTCTTAATAACTGCAGCCCGGGGGATCCCATG
GTACGCGTGCTAGAGGCATCAAATAAAACGAAAGGCTCAGTCGAAAGACTGGGCCTTTCGTTTTATAAGC
TTGGCGTAATCATGGTCATAGCTGTTTCCTGTGTGAAATTGTTATCCGCTCACAATTCCACACAACATAC
GAGCCGGAAGCATAAAGTGTAAAGCCTGGGGTGCCTAATGAGTGAGCTAACTCACATTAATTGCGTTGCG
CTCACTGCCCGCTTTCCAGTCGGGAAACCTGTCGTGCCAGCTGCATTAATGAATCGGCCAACGCGCGGGG
AGAGGCGGTTTGCGTATTGGGCGCTCTTCCGCTTCCTCGCTCACTGACTCGCTGCGCTCGGTCGTTCGGC
TGCGGCGAGCGGTATCAGCTCACTCAAAGGCGGTAATACGGTTATCCACAGAATCAGGGGATAACGCAGG
AAAGAACATGTGAGCAAAAGGCCAGCAAAAGGCCAGGAACCGTAAAAAGGCGCGCTAGCGGAGTGTATAC
TGGCTTACTATGTTGGCACTGATGAGGGTGTCAGTGAAGTGCTTCATGTGGCAGGAGAAAAAAGGCTGCA
CCGGTGCGTCAGCAGAATATGTGATACAGGATATATTCCGCTTCCTCGCTCACTGACTCGCTACGCTCGG
TCGTTCGACTGCGGCGAGCGGAAATGGCTTACGAACGGGGCGGAGATTTCCTGGAAGATGCCAGGAAGAT
ACTTAACAGGGAAGTGAGAGGGCCGCGGCAAAGCCGTTTTTCCATAGGCTCCGCCCCCCTGACAAGCATC
ACGAAATCTGACGCTCAAATCAGTGGTGGCGAAACCCGACAGGACTATAAAGATACCAGGCGTTTCCCCC
TGGCGGCTCCCTCGTGCGCTCTCCTGTTCCTGCCTTTCGGTTTACCGGTGTCATTCCGCTGTTATGGCCG
CGTTTGTCTCATTCCACGCCTGACACTCAGTTCCGGGTAGGCAGTTCGCTCCAAGCTGGACTGTATGCAC
GAACCCCCCGTTCAGTCCGACCGCTGCGCCTTATCCGGTAACTATCGTCTTGAGTCCAACCCGGAAAGAC
ATGCAAAAGCACCACTGGCAGCAGCCACTGGTAATTGATTTAGAGGAGTTAGTCTTGAAGTCATGCGCCG
GTTAAGGCTAAACTGAAAGGACAAGTTTTGGTGACTGCGCTCCTCCAAGCCAGTTACCTCGGTTCAAAGA
GTTGGTAGCTCAGAGAACCTTCGAAAAACCGCCCTGCAAGGCGGTTTTTTCGTTTTCAGAGCAAGAGATT
ACGCGCAGACCAAAACGATCTCAAGAAGATCATCTTATTAATCAGATAAAATATAGATCTTTTCTACGGG
GTCTGACGCTCAGTGGAACGAAAACTCACGTTAAGGGATTTTGGTCATGAGATTATCAAAAAGGATCTTC
ACCTAGATCCTTTTAAATTAAAAATGAAGTTTTAAATCAATCTAAAGTATATATGAGTAAACTTGGTCTG
ACAGTTACCAATGCTTAATCAGTGAGGCACCTATCTCAGCGATCTGTCTATTTCGTTCATCCATAGTTGC
CTGACTCCCCGTCGTGTAGATAACTACGATACGGGAGGGCTTACCATCTGGCCCCAGTGCTGCAATGATA
CCGCGAGACCCACGCTCACCGGCTCCAGATTTATCAGCAATAAACCAGCCAGCCGGAAGGGCCGAGCGCA
GAAGTGGTCCTGCAACTTTATCCGCCTCCATCCAGTCTATTAATTGTTGCCGGGAAGCTAGAGTAAGTAG
TTCGCCAGTTAATAGTTTGCGCAACGTTGTTGCCATTGCTACAGGCATCGTGGTGTCACGCTCGTCGTTT
GGTATGGCTTCATTCAGCTCCGGTTCCCAACGATCAAGGCGAGTTACATGATCCCCCATGTTGTGCAAAA
AAGCGGTTAGCTCCTTCGGTCCTCCGATCGTTGTCAGAAGTAAGTTGGCCGCAGTGTTATCACTCATGGT
TATGGCAGCACTGCATAATTCTCTTACTGTCATGCCATCCGTAAGATGCTTTTCTGTGACTGGTGAGTAC
TCAACCAAGTCATTCTGAGAATAGTGTATGCGGCGACCGAGTTGCTCTTGCCCGGCGTCAATACGGGATA
ATACCGCGCCACATAGCAGAACTTTAAAAGTGCTCATCATTGGAAAACGTTCTTCGGGGCGAAAACTCTC
AAGGATCTTACCGCTGTTGAGATCCAGTTCGATGTAACCCACTCGTGCACCCAACTGATCTTCAGCATCT
TTTACTTTCACCAGCGTTTCTGGGTGAGCAAAAACAGGAAGGCAAAATGCCGCAAAAAAGGGAATAAGGG
CGACACGGAAATGTTGAATACTCATACTCTTCCTTTTTCAATATTATTGAAGCATTTATCAGGGTTATTG
TCTCATGAGCGGATACATATTTGAATGTATTTAGAAAAATAAACAAATAGGGGTTCCGCGCACATTTCCC
CGAAAAGTGCCACCTGACGTCTAAGAAACCATTATTATCATGACATTAACCTATAAAAATAGGCGTATCA
CGAGGCCCTTTCGTCTCGCGCGTTTCGGTGATGACGGTGAAAACCTCTGACACATGCAGCTCCCGGAGAC
GGTCACAGCTTGTCTGTAAGCGGATGCCGGGAGCAGACAAGCCCGTCAGGGCGCGTCAGCGGGTGTTGGC
GGGTGTCGGGGCTGGCTTAACTATGCGGCATCAGAGCAGATTGTACTGAGAGTGCACCATATG
Features (pLannotate 1.2.2; 19 found; start..end, strand, type, name):
      1..74      +  promoter       PLtetO-1 promoter: modified phage lambda PL promoter with tet operator sites (Lutz and Bujard, 1997)
    104..817     +  CDS            GFPmut2: GFPmut2 is a basic (constitutively fluorescent) green fluorescent protein published in 1996, derived from Aequorea victoria. It is reported to be a very rapidly-maturing weak dimer.
    830..873     -  terminator     rrnB T1 terminator: Escherichia coli rrnB; transcription terminator T1 from the E. coli rrnB gene
    870..935     +  CDS            sspB (fragment): SSPB_ECOLI - Experimental evidence at protein level: Swiss-Prot protein existence level 1. Also stimulates degradation of the N-terminus of RseA (residues 1-108, alone or in complex with sigma-E) by ClpX-ClpP in a non-ssrA-mediated fashion. From Escherichia coli (strain K12).
   1032..1652    +  CDS            tetR: TETR2_ECOLX - Experimental evidence at protein level: Swiss-Prot protein existence level 1. TetR is the repressor of the tetracycline resistance element; its N-terminal region forms a helix-turn-helix structure and binds DNA. Binding of tetracycline to TetR reduces the repressor affinity for the tetracycline resistance gene (tetA) promoter operator sites. From Escherichia coli.
   1659..1676    -  misc_feature   MCS (fragment): pBluescript multiple cloning site
   1700..1746    +  terminator     rrnB T1 terminator: transcription terminator T1 from the E. coli rrnB gene
   1789..1805    -  protein_bind   lac operator: The lac repressor binds to the lac operator to inhibit transcription in E. coli. This inhibition can be relieved by adding lactose or isopropyl-β-D-thiogalactopyranoside (IPTG). lac repressor encoded by lacI
   1813..1843    -  promoter       lac promoter: promoter for the E. coli lac operon
   1858..1879    -  protein_bind   CAP binding site: CAP binding activates transcription in the presence of cAMP. E. coli catabolite activator protein
   1892..1984    -  CDS            lacI (fragment): lac repressor; lacI; The lac repressor binds to the lac operator to inhibit transcription in E. coli. This inhibition can be relieved by adding lactose or isopropyl-β-D-thiogalactopyranoside (IPTG).
   1986..2119    -  rep_origin     RSF ori (fragment): Plasmids containing the RSF 1030 origin of replication can be propagated in E. coli cells that contain additional plasmids with compatible origins.
   2156..2177    +  misc_feature   bom (fragment): basis of mobility region from pBR322
   2276..2331    -  rep_origin     RSF ori (fragment): Plasmids containing the RSF 1030 origin of replication can be propagated in E. coli cells that contain additional plasmids with compatible origins.
   2419..2964    -  rep_origin     p15A ori: Plasmids containing the medium-copy-number p15A origin of replication can be propagated in E. coli cells that contain a second plasmid with the ColE1 origin.
   3155..4015    -  CDS            AmpR: β-lactamase; bla; confers resistance to ampicillin, carbenicillin, and related antibiotics
   4016..4120    -  promoter       AmpR promoter: bla
   4215..4250    +  CDS            rop (fragment): Rop protein, which maintains plasmids at low copy number; rop
   4352..4403    +  misc_feature   bom (fragment): basis of mobility region from pBR322
