[The description below was written by a language model from this plasmid's Addgene catalogue record and pLannotate feature annotations shown in this document.]
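Description:
pZH522 is a 4.4 kb bacterial expression plasmid for tetracycline-inducible gene expression in Escherichia coli. It is built on a pUC57 backbone in which the original high-copy origin has been replaced with the p15A origin, giving a low copy number and compatibility with ColE1-type plasmids. Selection is by ampicillin, through the β-lactamase gene under its own promoter. The annotation also picks up short remnants of backbone sequence (lac promoter/operator and CAP site, and fragments of lacI, rop, bom, RSF ori and a multiple cloning site). These appear to be leftover or partial matches, not working parts of the design.

The payload has two parts. GFPmut2, a rapidly maturing green fluorescent protein variant (714 bp ORF), sits downstream of the PLtetO-1 promoter, a phage lambda PL derivative carrying tet operator sites. The record describes the ribosome binding site as moderate in strength. Downstream, a tetR coding sequence supplies the Tet repressor constitutively, although the promoter driving it is not identified in the feature table. rrnB T1 terminator elements lie after the GFP ORF and after tetR, insulating the units. A short match to sspB between GFPmut2 and tetR is only a fragment, and the record does not explain its role.

TetR binds the operators and holds PLtetO-1 off until a tetracycline-class inducer releases it, so GFP output can be tuned from a single self-contained plasmid. The GFPmut2 ORF is meant to be swapped for a gene of interest by isothermal (Gibson) assembly. The associated publication concerns a plasmid-based E. coli expression system with very low cell-to-cell variation.
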