Addgene plasmid #102675: pZH522
Purpose: Tetracycline inducible expression of GFPmut2 with constitutive TetR; moderate ribosome binding site; GFPmut2 ORF can be replaced with gene of interest by isothermal assembly
Depositing lab: Zach Hensel. Depositing organization: Universidade Nova de Lisboa, Instituto de Tecnologia Quimica e Biologica Antonio Xavier NOVA (ITQB NOVA). Publication: A plasmid-based Escherichia coli gene expression system with cell-to-cell variation below the extrinsic noise limit. Hensel Z. PLoS One. 2017 Oct 30;12(10):e0187259. doi: 10.1371/journal.pone.0187259. eCollection 2017. PONE-D-17-11810 PubMed 29084263.
Backbone
  Vector backbone: pUC57 (ori changed to p15A)
  Backbone manufacturer: Genewiz
  Vector type: Bacterial Expression
Growth in bacteria
  Bacterial resistance: Ampicillin, 100 μg/mL
  Growth temperature: 37°C
  Growth strain: DH5alpha
  Copy number: Low Copy
Gene/Insert
  Gene/Insert name: GFPmut2
  Species: Synthetic
  Insert size (bp): 714
  Cloning method: Gibson Cloning
Terms and licenses: Academic/Nonprofit Terms; Industry Terms: Not Available to Industry
Depositor comments: Additional Insert: TetR . Please visit https://www.biorxiv.org/content/early/2017/09/23/192963 for bioRxiv preprint.
How to cite: pZH522 was a gift from Zach Hensel (Addgene plasmid # 102675 ; http://n2t.net/addgene:102675 ; RRID:Addgene_102675)
