>Addgene plasmid #102675 | pZH522 | depositor partial sequence | sequence record 194048 | sequencing results
ANNNNNNNNNANNNNAGNCTGCTCTACACCTAGCTTCTGGGCGAGTTTACGGGTTGTTAAACCTTCGATT
CCGACCTCATTAAGCAGCTCTAATGCGCTGTTAATCACTTTACTTTTATCTAATCTAGACATGGTGAAAT
CCTCCTAAAGTTAAACAAAATTATTTGTAGAGGGAAACCGTTGTGGTCTCCCTGAATATATATTACGAGC
CTTATGCATGCCCGTAAAGTTATCCAGCAACCACTCATAGACCTAGGGCAGCAGATAGGGACGACGTGGT
GTTAGCTGTGATAAAACGAAAGGCCCAGTCTTTCGACTGAGCCTTTCGTTTTATGCTAGATTATTATTTG
TATAGTTCATCCATGCCATGTGTAATCCCAGCAGCTGTTACAAACTCAAGAAGGACCATGTGGTCTCTCT
TTTCGTTGGGATCTTTCGAAAGGGCAGATTGTGTGGACAGGTAATGGTTGTCTGGTAAAAGGACAGGGCC
ATCGCCAATTGGAGTATTTTGTTGATAATGGTCTGCTAGTTGAACGCTTCCATCTTCAATGTTGTGTCTA
ATTTTGAAGTTAACTTTGATTCCATTCTTTTGTTTGTCTGCCATGATGTATACATTGTGTGAGTTATAGT
TGTATTCCAATTTGTGTCCAAGAATGTTTCCATCTTCTTTAAAATCAATACCTTTTAACTCGATTCTATT
AACAAGGGTATCACCTTCAAACTTGACTTCAGCACGTGTCTTGTAGTTCCCGTCATCTTTGAAAAATATA
GTTCTTTCCTGTACATAACCTTCGGGCATGGCACTCTTGAAAAAGTCATGCTGTTTCATATGATCTGGGT
ATCTCGCAAAGCATTGAAGACCATACGCGAAAGTAGTGACAAGTGTTGGCCATGGAACAGGTAGTTTTCC
AGTAGTGCAAATAAATTTAAGGGTAAGTTTTCCGTATGTTGCATCACCTTCACCCTCTCCACTGACAGAA
AATTTGTGCCCATTAACATCACCATCTAATTCAACAAGAATTGGGACAACTCCAGTGAAAAGTTCTTCTC
CTTTACTCATGCGGTACCTTTCTCGGCTTTAATGAATTCGGTCAGTGCGTCCTGCTGAAGTGCTCAGNAT
CCCTATCACTGNNAAGGGATGTCAATCTCTATCACTGATAGGGAACTATGGGTGCACTCTCAGTACAATC
TGCTCTGATGCCGCATAATTAAGCCAGCCCCGAAACCCGCCAAAACCCGGTGAACGGCCCTGAAGGGTTN
NNTCGGCTCCCGGAATCCGCTTAAAAAACAAANNNNNNACCNNNTCCCGGGAATCNNNANGGGTTCA
